Addgene plasmid #52289: pBacPak-HA-Non-stop
Purpose: Expresses Drosophila Non-stop
Depositing lab: Jerry Workman. Depositing organization: Stowers Institute for Medical Research. Publication: Loss of Drosophila Ataxin-7, a SAGA subunit, reduces H2B ubiquitination and leads to neural and retinal degeneration. Mohan RD, Dialynas G, Weake VM, Liu J, Martin-Brown S, Florens L, Washburn MP, Workman JL, Abmayr SM. Genes Dev. 2014 Feb 1;28(3):259-72. doi: 10.1101/gad.225151.113. PubMed 24493646.
Backbone
  Vector backbone: pBacPak
  Vector type: Insect Expression
Growth in bacteria
  Bacterial resistance: Ampicillin, 100 μg/mL
  Growth temperature: 37°C
  Growth strain: DH5alpha
  Copy number: Unknown
Gene/Insert
  Gene/Insert name: Non-stop (alt names: USP22; CG4166)
  Species: D. melanogaster (fly)
  Entrez Gene: not (a.k.a. Dmel_CG4166, CG4166, Dmel\CG4166, NOT, Non-stop, Nonstop, Not, Q9VVR1, UBP8, USP22, Upb8, anon-WO0257455.9, dNonStop, dNonstop, i155, l(3)02069, l(3)j9A6, nonstop)
  Tag / fusion protein: HA (N terminal on backbone)
Terms and licenses: Academic/Nonprofit Terms; Industry Terms: Not Available to Industry
How to cite: pBacPak-HA-Non-stop was a gift from Jerry Workman (Addgene plasmid # 52289 ; http://n2t.net/addgene:52289 ; RRID:Addgene_52289)
