[The description below was written by a language model from this plasmid's Addgene catalogue record.]
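Description:
pBacPak-HA-Non-stop is an insect expression plasmid built on the pBacPak backbone, a family of baculovirus transfer vectors. Such vectors are generally used to move a gene of interest into a baculovirus genome by recombination, yielding recombinant virus that drives protein production in cultured insect cells. The plasmid is propagated in E. coli under ampicillin selection. The record does not give its copy number or origin of replication, and it does not state the promoter driving the insert. No feature table or sequence annotation is available, so the exact arrangement of regulatory and recombination elements cannot be described here.

The insert is the Drosophila melanogaster gene Non-stop (not, CG4166), the fly counterpart of USP22 and yeast Ubp8. It encodes a ubiquitin protease that serves as the deubiquitinating subunit of the SAGA transcriptional coactivator complex. The protein is expressed with an N-terminal HA epitope tag supplied by the backbone, which allows detection by immunoblotting and affinity purification with anti-HA reagents.

The stated purpose is simply expression of Drosophila Non-stop. The associated study concerns Drosophila Ataxin-7 as a SAGA subunit and its influence on histone H2B ubiquitination. In that context, the construct is plausibly suited to producing tagged recombinant Non-stop for biochemical work such as reconstituting or probing the SAGA deubiquitinase module, although the record does not spell out specific experiments.
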