>Addgene plasmid #52289 | pBacPak-HA-Non-stop | addgene partial sequence | sequence record 83252 | Polyhedrin-F 5'-AAATGATAACCATCTCGC-3'
CTGTTTTCGTAACAGTTTTGTAATAAAAAAACCTATAAATACGGAGGCTAGCACCATGTACCCATATGAT
GTCCCTGATTACGCATATCCTTACGACGTACCAGACTATGCTCTCGACATGTCCGAGACGGGTTGTCGGC
ACTATCAAAGCTATGTGAAGGAGCACAGCTACGATACATTCCGGGTCATCGACGCCTACTTCGCTGCTTG
CGTCAACAGAGATGCGCGCGAGCGAAAGGCTATTCACTGCAACTGCTTCGAGTGCGGCAGCTACGGCATC
CAGTTGTACGCTTGCCTGCACTGCATCTACTTCGGATGTCGGGGGGCCCACATCACGAGTCACCTGCGAT
CCAAGAAGCACAATGTGGCCCTGGAGCTGTCCCACGGAACGCTCTACTGCTACGCCTGCAGAGATTTCAT
CTACGACGCGCGGAGTCGCGAGTATGCGCTGATCAACCGCAAGCTGGAGGCGAAGGATCTGCAGAAGAGC
ATCGGCTGGGTGCCGTGGGTTCCCACAACCAAGGAGACCAATCTGCTGCTGGCCAATGCGAGGCGTCGGC
TGGTGAGGCCCAATCAAACGATCGGACTGAGGGGTCTGCTTAATCTGGGCGCCACTTGCTTCATGAACTG
CATCGTCCAGGCTCTGGTTCACACGCCCCTGCTCAGCGATTACTTTATGTCAGATCGTCACGACTGCGGC
AGCAAGTCATCGCACAAATGTCTCGTTTGTGAAGTGTCACGTCTCTTCCAGGAGTTCTATTCCGGCTCCC
GTTCGCCGCTGTCGCTGCACCGGCTACTGCATTTAATCTGGAACCATGCGAAGCACTTGGCCGGCTACGA
GCAGCAGGATGCGCACGAGTTCTTCATCGCCACTCTGGACGTGCTGCATCGGCACTGCGTGAAGGCAAAG
GCGGAGCACGAAAGCAAGAGCAACAGCTCTGGCTCGGGAAGTGGAACCAATTCCAGCAACTCGAGCAGCT
CGCATTGCTACGGCCAGTGTAATTGCATCATTGACCAGATCTTCACG
